>Addgene plasmid #205717 | pCMV-XPACK-DNAJC5 (L115R) | addgene full sequence | sequence record 420305 | Addgene NGS Result
CGTTACATAACTTACGGTAAATGGCCCGCCTGGCTGACCGCCCAACGACCCCCGCCCATTGACGTCAATA
ATGACGTATGTTCCCATAGTAACGCCAATAGGGACTTTCCATTGACGTCAATGGGTGGAGTATTTACGGT
AAACTGCCCACTTGGCAGTACATCAAGTGTATCATATGCCAAGTACGCCCCCTATTGACGTCAATGACGG
TAAATGGCCCGCCTGGCATTATGCCCAGTACATGACCTTATGGGACTTTCCTACTTGGCAGTACATCTAC
GTATTAGTCATCGCTATTACCATGGTGATGCGGTTTTGGCAGTACATCAATGGGCGTGGATAGCGGTTTG
ACTCACGGGGATTTCCAAGTCTCCACCCCATTGACGTCAATGGGAGTTTGTTTTGGCACCAAAATCAACG
GGACTTTCCAAAATGTCGTAACAACTCCGCCCCATTGACGCAAATGGGCGGTAGGCGTGTACGGTGGGAG
GTCTATATAAGCAGAGCTGGTTTAGTGAACCGTCAGATCCGCTAGCGCTACCGGACTCAGATCTCGAGCT
CAAGCTTCGAATTCATGGGCTGCATTAACAGCAAACGCAAAGATGCCGGATCCACCGGTATGGCAGACCA
GAGACAGCGCTCACTGTCTACCTCTGGGGAGTCATTGTACCACGTCCTTGGGTTGGACAAGAACGCAACC
TCAGATGACATTAAAAAGTCCTATCGGAAGCTTGCCTTGAAATATCACCCCGACAAGAACCCCGACAACC
CGGAGGCCGCGGACAAGTTTAAGGAGATCAACAACGCGCACGCCATCCTCACGGACGCCACAAAAAGGAA
CATCTACGACAAGTACGGCTCGCTGGGTCTCTACGTGGCCGAGCAGTTTGGGGAAGAGAACGTGAACACC
TACTTCGTGCTGTCCAGCTGGTGGGCCAAGGCCCTGTTTGTCTTCTGCGGCAGACTCACGTGCTGCTACT
GCTGCTGCTGTCTGTGCTGCTGCTTCAACTGCTGCTGCGGGAAGTGTAAGCCCAAGGCGCCTGAAGGCGA
GGAGACGGAGTTCTACGTGTCCCCCGAGGATCTGGAGGCACAGCTGCAGTCTGACGAGAGGGAGGCCACA
GACACGCCGATCGTCATACAGCCGGCATCCGCCACCGAGACCACCCAGCTCACAGCCGACTCCCACCCCA
GCTACCACACTGACGGGTTCAACACGCGTACGCGGCCGCGACTCTAGATCATAATCAGCCATACCACATT
TGTAGAGGTTTTACTTGCTTTAAAAAACCTCCCACACCTCCCCCTGAACCTGAAACATAAAATGAATGCA
ATTGTTGTTGTTAACTTGTTTATTGCAGCTTATAATGGTTACAAATAAAGCAATAGCATCACAAATTTCA
CAAATAAAGCATTTTTTTCACTGCATTCTAGTTGTGGTTTGTCCAAACTCATCAATGTATCTTAAGGCGT
AAATTGTAAGCGTTAATATTTTGTTAAAATTCGCGTTAAATTTTTGTTAAATCAGCTCATTTTTTAACCA
ATAGGCCGAAATCGGCAAAATCCCTTATAAATCAAAAGAATAGACCGAGATAGGGT
[37 nt withheld, positions 1597-1633]
AAAGAACGTGGACTCCAACGTCAAAGG
[49 nt withheld, positions 1661-1709]
T
[91 nt withheld, positions 1711-1801]
G
[124 nt withheld, positions 1803-1926]
CAGGTGGCACTTTTCGGGGAAATGTGCGCGGAACCCCTATTTGTTTATTTTTCTAAATACATTCAAATAT
GTATCCGCTCATGAGACAATAACCCTGATAAATGCTTCAATAATATTGAAAAAGGAAGAGTCCTGAGGCG
GAAAGAACCAGCTGTGGAATGTGTGTCAGTTAGGGTGTGGAAAGTCCCCAGGCTCCCCAGCAGGCAGAAG
TATGCAAAGCATGCATCTCAATTAGTCAGCAACCAGGTGTGGAAAGTCCCCAGGCTCCCCAGCAGGCAGA
AGTATGCAAAGCATGCATCTCAATTAGTCAGCAACCATAGTCCCGCCCCTAACTCCGCCCATCCCGCCCC
TAACTCCGCCCAGTTCCGCCCATTCTCCGCCCCATGGCTGACTAATTTTTTTTATTTATGCAGAGGCCGA
GGCCGCCTCGGCCTCTGAGCTATTCCAGAAGTAGTGAGGAGGCTTTTTTGGAGGCCTAGGCTTTTGCAAA
GATCGATCAAGAGACAGGATGAGGATCGTTTCGCATGATTGAACAAGATGGATTGCACGCAGGTTCTCCG
GCCGCTTGGGTGGAGAGGCTATTCGGCTATGACTGGGCACAACAGACAATCGGCTGCTCTGATGCCGCCG
TGTTCCGGCTGTCAGCGCAGGGGCGCCCGGTTCTTTTTGTCAAGACCGACCTGTCCGGTGCCCTGAATGA
ACTGCAAGACGAGGCAGCGCGGCTATCGTGGCTGGCCACGACGGGCGTTCCTTGCGCAGCTGTGCTCGAC
GTTGTCACTGAAGCGGGAAGGGACTGGCTGCTATTGGGCGAAGTGCCGGGGCAGGATCTCCTGTCATCTC
ACCTTGCTCCTGCCGAGAAAGTATCCATCATGGCTGATGCAATGCGGCGGCTGCATACGCTTGATCCGGC
TACCTGCCCATTCGACCACCAAGCGAAACATCGCATCGAGCGAGCACGTACTCGGATGGAAGCCGGTCTT
GTCGATCAGGATGATCTGGACGAAGAGCATCAGGGGCTCGCGCCAGCCGAACTGTTCGCCAGGCTCAAGG
CGAGCATGCCCGACGGCGAGGATCTCGTCGTGACCCATGGCGATGCCTGCTTGCCGAATATCATGGTGGA
AAATGGCCGCTTTTCTGGATTCATCGACTGTGGCCGGCTGGGTGTGGCGGACCGCTATCAGGACATAGCG
TTGGCTACCCGTGATATTGCTGAAGAGCTTGGCGGCGAATGGGCTGACCGCTTCCTCGTGCTTTACGGTA
TCGCCGCTCCCGATTCGCAGCGCATCGCCTTCTATCGCCTTCTTGACGAGTTCTTCTGAGCGGGACTCTG
GGGTTCGAAATGACCGACCAAGCGACGCCCAACCTGCCATCACGAGATTTCGATTCCACCGCCGCCTTCT
ATGAAAGGTTGGGCTTCGGAATCGTTTTCCGGGACGCCGGCTGGATGATCCTCCAGCGCGGGGATCTCAT
GCTGGAGTTCTTCGCCCACCCTAGGGGGAGGCTAACTGAAACACGGAAGGAGACAATACCGGAAGGAACC
CGCGCTATGACGGCAATAAAAAGACAGAATAAAACGCACGGTGTTGGGTCGTTTGTTCATAAACGCGGGG
TTCGGTCCCAGGGCTGGCACTCTGTCGATACCCCACCGAGACCCCATTGGGGCCAATACGCCCGCGTTTC
TTCCTTTTCCCCACCCCACCCCCCAAGTTCGGGTGAAGGCCCAGGGCTCGCAGCCAACGTCGGGGCGGCA
GGCCCTGCCATAGCCTCAGGTTACTCATATATACTTTAGATTGATTTAAAACTTCATTTTTAATTTAAAA
GGATCTAGGTGAAGATCCTTTTTGATAATCTCATGACCAAAATCCCTTAACGTGAGTTTTCGTTCCACTG
AGCGTCAGACCCCGTAGAAAAGATCAAAGGATCTTCTTGAGATCCTTTTTTTCTGCGCGTAATCTGCTGC
TTGCAAACAAAAAAACCACCGCTACCAGCGGTGGTTTGTTTGCCGGATCAAGAGCTACCAACTCTTTTTC
CGAAGGTAACTGGCTTCAGCAGAGCGCAGATACCAAATACTGTTCTTCTAGTGTAGCCGTAGTTAGGCCA
CCACTTCAAGAACTCTGTAGCACCGCCTACATACCTCGCTCTGCTAATCCTGTTACCAGTGGCTGCTGCC
AGTGGCGATAAGTCGTGTCTTACCGGGTTGGACTCAAGACGATAGTTACCGGATAAGGCGCAGCGGTCGG
GCTGAACGGGGGGTTCGTGCACACAGCCCAGCTTGGAGCGAACGACCTACACCGAACTGAGATACCTACA
GCGTGAGCTATGAGAAAGCGCCACGCTTCCCGAAGGGAGAAAGGCGGACAGGTATCCGGTAAGCGGCAGG
GTCGGAACAGGAGAGCGCACGAGGGAGCTTCCAGGGGGAAACGCCTGGTATCTTTATAGTCCTGTCGGGT
TTCGCCACCTCTGACTTGAGCGTCGATTTTTGTGATGCTCGTCAGGGGGGCGGAGCCTATGGAAAAACGC
CAGCAACGCGGCCTTTTTACGGTTCCTGGCCTTTTGCTGGCCTTTTGCTCACATGTTCTTTCCTGCGTTA
TCCCCTGATTCTGTGGATAACCGTATTACCGCCATGCATTAGTTATTAATAGTAATCAATTACGGGGTCA
TTAGTTCATAGCCCATATATGGAGTTCCG
Features (pLannotate 1.2.2; 15 found; start..end, strand, type, name):
      1..304     +  enhancer       CMV enhancer: human cytomegalovirus immediate early enhancer
    305..508     +  promoter       CMV promoter: human cytomegalovirus (CMV) immediate early promoter
    531..574     +  misc_feature   MCS (fragment): multiple cloning site
    620..1213    +  CDS            DNAJC5: DNJC5_HUMAN - Also known as CLN4 From Homo sapiens (Human).
   1237..1320    +  CDS            large T antigen (fragment): large T antigen from SV40 (simian virus 40)
   1343..1464    +  polyA_signal   SV40 poly(A) signal: SV40 polyadenylation signal
   1498..1926    -  rep_origin     f1 ori (sequence partly withheld): f1 bacteriophage origin of replication; arrow indicates direction of (+) strand synthesis
   1953..2057    +  promoter       AmpR promoter: bla
   2059..2416    +  promoter       SV40 promoter: SV40 enhancer and early promoter
   2451..3245    +  CDS            NeoR/KanR: aminoglycoside phosphotransferase from Tn5; aph(3')-II (or nptII); confers resistance to neomycin, kanamycin, and G418 (Geneticin®)
   3266..3418    +  CDS            ble (fragment): BLE_KLEPN - Experimental evidence at protein level: Swiss-Prot protein existence level 1. Binding protein with a strong affinity to the bleomycin family of antibiotics. Binds to CL990; an antimitotic-antibiotic compound. From Klebsiella pneumoniae.
   3477..3524    +  polyA_signal   HSV TK poly(A) signal: herpes simplex virus thymidine kinase polyadenylation signal (Cole and Stacy, 1985)
   3615..3631    -  polyA_signal   bGH poly(A) signal (fragment): bovine growth hormone polyadenylation signal
   3853..4441    +  rep_origin     ori: high-copy-number ColE1/pMB1/pBR322/pUC origin of replication
   4556..4615    +  enhancer       CMV enhancer (fragment): human cytomegalovirus immediate early enhancer
