[The description below was written by a language model from this plasmid's Addgene catalogue record and pLannotate feature annotations shown in this document.]
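Description:
pCMV-XPACK-DNAJC5 (L115R) is a 4.6 kb mammalian expression plasmid built on a pCMV backbone for transient or stable expression of a mutant human DNAJC5 (cysteine string protein, also known as CLN4). It is propagated in E. coli through a high-copy ColE1/pUC-type origin and selected with kanamycin. The resistance marker is the Tn5 NeoR/KanR aminoglycoside phosphotransferase, placed behind tandem bacterial (bla) and SV40 early promoters and terminated by an HSV TK polyadenylation signal. The same gene therefore gives kanamycin resistance in bacteria and can support G418 selection in mammalian cells. An f1 origin is also present. The short ble, bGH poly(A) and SV40 large T antigen fragments in the annotation appear to be partial matches or backbone remnants rather than functional elements.

In the expression cassette, the human cytomegalovirus immediate early enhancer and promoter drive the DNAJC5 coding sequence, followed by an SV40 polyadenylation signal. The insert was assembled by Gibson cloning and carries the L115R substitution. It is fused at its N terminus to XPACK, a short peptide tag that is not separately annotated in the feature table but presumably lies just upstream of the annotated DNAJC5 CDS. XPACK tags are generally used to direct fused proteins to membranes and into extracellular vesicles, although the record does not spell out this rationale.

The stated purpose is simply mammalian expression of XPACK-DNAJC5 (L115R). The associated publication concerns unconventional secretion of alpha-synuclein mediated by palmitoylated DNAJC5 oligomers, which suggests the plasmid was used to study how this mutation and forced membrane targeting affect that pathway.
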