Addgene plasmid #205717: pCMV-XPACK-DNAJC5 (L115R)
Purpose: Mammalian expression of XPACK-DNAJC5 (L115R)
Depositing lab: Randy Schekman. Depositing organization: University of California, Berkeley. Publication: Unconventional secretion of alpha-synuclein mediated by palmitoylated DNAJC5 oligomers. Wu S, Hernandez Villegas NC, Sirkis DW, Thomas-Wright I, Wade-Martins R, Schekman R. Elife. 2023 Jan 10;12:e85837. doi: 10.7554/eLife.85837. PubMed 36626307.
Backbone
  Vector backbone: pCMV
  Vector type: Mammalian Expression
Growth in bacteria
  Bacterial resistance: Kanamycin, 50 μg/mL
  Growth temperature: 37°C
  Growth strain: DH5alpha
  Copy number: Unknown
Gene/Insert
  Gene/Insert name: DNAJC5
  Species: H. sapiens (human)
  Mutation: L115R
  Entrez Gene: DNAJC5 (a.k.a. CLN4, CLN4B, CSP, DNAJC5A, NCL, mir-941-2, mir-941-3, mir-941-4, mir-941-5)
  Tag / fusion protein: XPACK (GCINSKRKD) (N terminal on insert)
  Cloning method: Gibson Cloning
Terms and licenses: Academic/Nonprofit Terms; Industry Terms: Not Available to Industry
How to cite: pCMV-XPACK-DNAJC5 (L115R) was a gift from Randy Schekman (Addgene plasmid # 205717 ; http://n2t.net/addgene:205717 ; RRID:Addgene_205717)
